Addgene plasmid #76125: NEK1 gRNA (BRDN0001146251)
Purpose: 3rd generation lentiviral gRNA plasmid targeting human NEK1
Depositing lab: John Doench & David Root. Depositing organization: Broad Institute. Publication: Optimized sgRNA design to maximize activity and minimize off-target effects of CRISPR-Cas9. Doench JG, Fusi N, Sullender M, Hegde M, Vaimberg EW, Donovan KF, Smith I, Tothova Z, Wilen C, Orchard R, Virgin HW, Listgarten J, Root DE. Nat Biotechnol. 2016 Jan 18. doi: 10.1038/nbt.3437. PubMed 26780180.
Backbone
  Vector backbone: lentiGuide-Puro
  Backbone manufacturer: Zhang Lab (Addgene plasmid # 52963)
  Vector type: Mammalian Expression, Lentiviral, CRISPR
  Selectable markers: Puromycin
Growth in bacteria
  Bacterial resistance: Ampicillin, 100 μg/mL
  Growth temperature: 37°C
  Growth strain: DH5alpha
  Copy number: High Copy
Gene/Insert
  Gene/Insert name: NEK1 (alt names: NEK1; NM_001199397.1)
  gRNA/shRNA sequence: GCATTTGGTCAAAAATGGCA
  Species: H. sapiens (human)
  Entrez Gene: NEK1 (a.k.a. ALS24, NY-REN-55, OFD2, SRPS2, SRPS2A, SRTD6)
  Promoter: hU6
  Cloning method: Unknown
  Sequencing primers: 5′ U6-F; 3′ pS2-R
Terms and licenses: Academic/Nonprofit Terms; Industry Terms: Not Available to Industry
Depositor comments: The gRNA was designed to target the following Genbank reference sequence(s): NM_001199397.1,NM_001199398.1,NM_001199399.1,NM_001199400.1,NM_012224.2. Note that this plasmid does NOT contain Cas9. It should be used in conjunction with lentiCas9-Blast (Addgene #52962) or otherwise with cell lines already expressing Cas9. Browse the full kinome gRNA library at http://www.addgene.org/pooled-library/broadgpp-human-kinome/ or visit http://www.broadinstitute.org/rnai/public/ for detailed protocols and information.
How to cite: NEK1 gRNA (BRDN0001146251) was a gift from John Doench & David Root (Addgene plasmid # 76125 ; http://n2t.net/addgene:76125 ; RRID:Addgene_76125)
