[The description below was written by a language model from this plasmid's Addgene catalogue record and the feature table of its GenBank file.]
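Description:
NEK1 gRNA (BRDN0001146251) is a third-generation lentiviral CRISPR guide plasmid built on the lentiGuide-Puro backbone, designed to deliver a single guide RNA against human NEK1 into mammalian cells. The 8.3 kb circular plasmid is maintained in E. coli through a high-copy ColE1/pUC-type origin with ampicillin selection (AmpR, beta-lactamase). It also carries an f1 origin and an SV40 origin and poly(A) signal in the non-viral portion of the backbone.

The lentiviral transfer cassette begins with an RSV promoter fused to a truncated HIV-1 5' LTR, which drives Tat-independent production of the genomic RNA in packaging cells. This is followed by the Psi packaging signal, the Rev response element for nuclear export, and a cPPT/CTS element, which aids nuclear import of the viral genome. It ends in a self-inactivating (Delta-U3) 3' LTR, which disables LTR promoter activity after integration.

Within this unit, a human U6 RNA polymerase III promoter transcribes the NEK1-targeting spacer joined to the Streptococcus pyogenes Cas9 gRNA scaffold. A separate EF-1-alpha promoter, including its intron A, expresses puromycin N-acetyltransferase so that transduced cells can be selected. A downstream WPRE enhances transcript expression.

The guide was designed against several NEK1 reference transcripts. The plasmid does not encode Cas9, so it must be used with a separate Cas9 vector or in cells already expressing Cas9. It belongs to a human kinome gRNA collection associated with work on optimised sgRNA design, and it is suited to NEK1 knockout experiments.
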