LOCUS       Exported 8323 bp ds-DNA circular SYN 12-MAY-2021
DEFINITION  3rd generation lentiviral gRNA plasmid targeting human NEK1.
ACCESSION   .
VERSION     .
KEYWORDS    NEK1 gRNA (BRDN0001146251)
SOURCE      synthetic DNA construct
  ORGANISM  synthetic DNA construct
REFERENCE   1 (bases 1 to 8323)
  AUTHORS   Doench JG, Fusi N, Sullender M, Hegde M, Vaimberg EW, Donovan KF,
            Smith I, Tothova Z, Wilen C, Orchard R, Virgin HW, Listgarten J,
            Root DE
  TITLE     Optimized sgRNA design to maximize activity and minimize off-target
            effects of CRISPR-Cas9.
  JOURNAL   Nat Biotechnol. 2016 Jan 18. doi: 10.1038/nbt.3437.
  PUBMED    26780180
REFERENCE   2 (bases 1 to 8323)
  AUTHORS   .
  TITLE     Direct Submission
  JOURNAL   Exported May 12, 2021 from SnapGene Server 1.1.58
            http://www.snapgene.com
FEATURES             Location/Qualifiers
     source          1..8323
                     /organism="synthetic DNA construct"
                     /mol_type="other DNA"
     promoter        87..1265
                     /label=EF-1-alpha promoter
                     /note="strong constitutive promoter for human elongation
                     factor EF-1-alpha"
     intron          318..1256
                     /label=EF-1-alpha intron A
                     /note="intron upstream of the start codon of human
                     EF-1-alpha"
     primer_bind     1213..1233
                     /label=EF1a-F
                     /note="Human elongation factor-1a promoter, forward primer"
     CDS             1278..1877
                     /codon_start=1
                     /gene="pac from Streptomyces alboniger"
                     /product="puromycin N-acetyltransferase"
                     /label=PuroR
                     /note="confers resistance to puromycin"
                     /translation="MTEYKPTVRLATRDDVPRAVRTLAAAFADYPATRHTVDPDRHIER
                     VTELQELFLTRVGLDIGKVWVADDGAAVAVWTTPESVEAGAVFAEIGPRMAELSGSRLA
                     AQQQMEGLLAPHRPKEPAWFLATVGVSPDHQGKGLGSAVVLPGVEAAERAGVPAFLETS
                     APRNLPFYERLGFTVTADVEVPEGPRTWCMTRKPGA"
     primer_bind     complement(1278..1297)
                     /label=Puro-R
                     /note="Puromycin resistance gene, reverse primer. Also
                     called puro-variant-R"
     primer_bind     1774..1794
                     /label=Puro-F
                     /note="Puromycin resistance gene, forward primer"
     misc_feature    1893..2481
                     /label=WPRE
                     /note="woodchuck hepatitis virus posttranscriptional
                     regulatory element"
     primer_bind     complement(1946..1966)
                     /label=WPRE-R
                     /note="WPRE, reverse primer"
     CDS             complement(2364..2375)
                     /codon_start=1
                     /product="Factor Xa recognition and cleavage site"
                     /label=Factor Xa site
                     /translation="IEGR"
     LTR             2553..2786
                     /label=3' LTR (Delta-U3)
                     /note="self-inactivating 3' long terminal repeat (LTR) from
                     HIV-1"
     polyA_signal    2864..2985
                     /label=SV40 poly(A) signal
                     /note="SV40 polyadenylation signal"
     primer_bind     complement(2901..2920)
                     /label=SV40pA-R
                     /note="SV40 polyA, reverse primer"
     primer_bind     2955..2974
                     /label=EBV-rev
                     /note="SV40 polyA terminator, reverse primer"
     rep_origin      3025..3160
                     /label=SV40 ori
                     /note="SV40 origin of replication"
     primer_bind     3087..3106
                     /label=SV40pro-F
                     /note="SV40 promoter/origin, forward primer"
     primer_bind     complement(3180..3199)
                     /label=T7
                     /note="T7 promoter, forward primer"
     promoter        complement(3181..3199)
                     /label=T7 promoter
                     /note="promoter for bacteriophage T7 RNA polymerase"
     primer_bind     complement(3209..3226)
                     /label=M13 Forward
                     /note="In lacZ gene. Also called M13-F20 or M13 (-21)
                     Forward"
     primer_bind     complement(3209..3225)
                     /label=M13 fwd
                     /note="common sequencing primer, one of multiple similar
                     variants"
     primer_bind     complement(3218..3240)
                     /label=M13/pUC Forward
                     /note="In lacZ gene"
     rep_origin      3367..3822
                     /direction=RIGHT
                     /label=f1 ori
                     /note="f1 bacteriophage origin of replication; arrow
                     indicates direction of (+) strand synthesis"
     primer_bind     complement(3454..3473)
                     /label=F1ori-R
                     /note="F1 origin, reverse primer"
     primer_bind     3664..3685
                     /label=F1ori-F
                     /note="F1 origin, forward primer"
     promoter        3848..3952
                     /gene="bla"
                     /label=AmpR promoter
     CDS             3953..4813
                     /codon_start=1
                     /gene="bla"
                     /product="beta-lactamase"
                     /label=AmpR
                     /note="confers resistance to ampicillin, carbenicillin, and
                     related antibiotics"
                     /translation="MSIQHFRVALIPFFAAFCLPVFAHPETLVKVKDAEDQLGARVGYI
                     ELDLNSGKILESFRPEERFPMMSTFKVLLCGAVLSRIDAGQEQLGRRIHYSQNDLVEYS
                     PVTEKHLTDGMTVRELCSAAITMSDNTAANLLLTTIGGPKELTAFLHNMGDHVTRLDRW
                     EPELNEAIPNDERDTTMPVAMATTLRKLLTGELLTLASRQQLIDWMEADKVAGPLLRSA
                     LPAGWFIADKSGAGERGSRGIIAALGPDGKPSRIVVIYTTGSQATMDERNRQIAEIGAS
                     LIKHW"
     primer_bind     complement(4171..4190)
                     /label=Amp-R
                     /note="Ampicillin resistance gene, reverse primer"
     rep_origin      4984..5572
                     /direction=RIGHT
                     /label=ori
                     /note="high-copy-number ColE1/pMB1/pBR322/pUC origin of
                     replication"
     primer_bind     5473..5492
                     /label=pBR322ori-F
                     /note="pBR322 origin, forward primer"
     primer_bind     5726..5743
                     /label=L4440
                     /note="L4440 vector, forward primer"
     protein_bind    5860..5881
                     /label=CAP binding site
                     /bound_moiety="E. coli catabolite activator protein"
                     /note="CAP binding activates transcription in the presence
                     of cAMP."
     promoter        5896..5926
                     /label=lac promoter
                     /note="promoter for the E. coli lac operon"
     protein_bind    5934..5950
                     /label=lac operator
                     /bound_moiety="lac repressor encoded by lacI"
                     /note="The lac repressor binds to the lac operator to
                     inhibit transcription in E. coli. This inhibition can be
                     relieved by adding lactose or
                     isopropyl-beta-D-thiogalactopyranoside (IPTG)."
     primer_bind     5939..5961
                     /label=M13/pUC Reverse
                     /note="In lacZ gene"
     primer_bind     5958..5974
                     /label=M13 rev
                     /note="common sequencing primer, one of multiple similar
                     variants"
     primer_bind     5958..5974
                     /label=M13 Reverse
                     /note="In lacZ gene. Also called M13-rev"
     primer_bind     5993..6013
                     /label=T3
                     /note="T3 promoter, forward primer"
     promoter        5995..6013
                     /label=T3 promoter
                     /note="promoter for bacteriophage T3 RNA polymerase"
     promoter        6041..6267
                     /label=RSV promoter
                     /note="Rous sarcoma virus enhancer/promoter"
     LTR             6268..6448
                     /label=5' LTR (truncated)
                     /note="truncated 5' long terminal repeat (LTR) from HIV-1"
     misc_feature    6495..6620
                     /label=HIV-1 Psi
                     /note="packaging signal of human immunodeficiency virus
                     type 1"
     misc_feature    7113..7346
                     /label=RRE
                     /note="The Rev response element (RRE) of HIV-1 allows for
                     Rev-dependent mRNA export from the nucleus to the
                     cytoplasm."
     CDS             7531..7575
                     /codon_start=1
                     /product="antigenic peptide corresponding to amino acids
                     655 to 669 of the HIV envelope protein gp41 (Lutje Hulsik
                     et al., 2013)"
                     /label=gp41 peptide
                     /note="recognized by the 2H10 single-chain llama nanobody"
                     /translation="KNEQELLELDKWASL"
     promoter        7753..7993
                     /label=U6 promoter
                     /note="RNA polymerase III promoter for human U6 snRNA"
     primer_bind     7753..7773
                     /label=hU6-F
                     /note="Human U6 promoter, forward primer"
     primer_bind     7924..7943
                     /label=LKO.1 5'
                     /note="Human U6 promoter, forward primer"
     misc_RNA        8023..8098
                     /label=gRNA scaffold
                     /note="guide RNA scaffold for the Streptococcus pyogenes
                     CRISPR/Cas9 system"
     misc_feature    8154..8271
                     /label=cPPT/CTS
                     /note="central polypurine tract and central termination
                     sequence of HIV-1"
ORIGIN
        1 cccgggtgca aagatggata aagttttaaa cagagaggaa tctttgcagc taatggacct
       61 tctaggtctt gaaaggagtg ggaattggct ccggtgcccg tcagtgggca gagcgcacat
      121 cgcccacagt ccccgagaag ttggggggag gggtcggcaa ttgatccggt gcctagagaa
      181 ggtggcgcgg ggtaaactgg gaaagtgatg tcgtgtactg gctccgcctt tttcccgagg
      241 gtgggggaga accgtatata agtgcagtag tcgccgtgaa cgttcttttt cgcaacgggt
      301 ttgccgccag aacacaggta agtgccgtgt gtggttcccg cgggcctggc ctctttacgg
      361 gttatggccc ttgcgtgcct tgaattactt ccacctggct gcagtacgtg attcttgatc
      421 ccgagcttcg ggttggaagt gggtgggaga gttcgaggcc ttgcgcttaa ggagcccctt
      481 cgcctcgtgc ttgagttgag gcctggcctg ggcgctgggg ccgccgcgtg cgaatctggt
      541 ggcaccttcg cgcctgtctc gctgctttcg ataagtctct agccatttaa aatttttgat
      601 gacctgctgc gacgcttttt ttctggcaag atagtcttgt aaatgcgggc caagatctgc
      661 acactggtat ttcggttttt ggggccgcgg gcggcgacgg ggcccgtgcg tcccagcgca
      721 catgttcggc gaggcggggc ctgcgagcgc ggccaccgag aatcggacgg gggtagtctc
      781 aagctggccg gcctgctctg gtgcctggcc tcgcgccgcc gtgtatcgcc ccgccctggg
      841 cggcaaggct ggcccggtcg gcaccagttg cgtgagcgga aagatggccg cttcccggcc
      901 ctgctgcagg gagctcaaaa tggaggacgc ggcgctcggg agagcgggcg ggtgagtcac
      961 ccacacaaag gaaaagggcc tttccgtcct cagccgtcgc ttcatgtgac tccacggagt
     1021 accgggcgcc gtccaggcac ctcgattagt tctcgagctt ttggagtacg tcgtctttag
     1081 gttgggggga ggggttttat gcgatggagt ttccccacac tgagtgggtg gagactgaag
     1141 ttaggccagc ttggcacttg atgtaattct ccttggaatt tgcccttttt gagtttggat
     1201 cttggttcat tctcaagcct cagacagtgg ttcaaagttt ttttcttcca tttcaggtgt
     1261 cgtgacgtac ggccaccatg accgagtaca agcccacggt gcgcctcgcc acccgcgacg
     1321 acgtccccag ggccgtacgc accctcgccg ccgcgttcgc cgactacccc gccacgcgcc
     1381 acaccgtcga tccggaccgc cacatcgagc gggtcaccga gctgcaagaa ctcttcctca
     1441 cgcgcgtcgg gctcgacatc ggcaaggtgt gggtcgcgga cgacggcgcc gccgtggcgg
     1501 tctggaccac gccggagagc gtcgaagcgg gggcggtgtt cgccgagatc ggcccgcgca
     1561 tggccgagtt gagcggttcc cggctggccg cgcagcaaca gatggaaggc ctcctggcgc
     1621 cgcaccggcc caaggagccc gcgtggttcc tggccaccgt cggagtctcg cccgaccacc
     1681 agggcaaggg tctgggcagc gccgtcgtgc tccccggagt ggaggcggcc gagcgcgccg
     1741 gggtgcccgc cttcctggag acctccgcgc cccgcaacct ccccttctac gagcggctcg
     1801 gcttcaccgt caccgccgac gtcgaggtgc ccgaaggacc gcgcacctgg tgcatgaccc
     1861 gcaagcccgg tgcctgaacg cgttaagtcg acaatcaacc tctggattac aaaatttgtg
     1921 aaagattgac tggtattctt aactatgttg ctccttttac gctatgtgga tacgctgctt
     1981 taatgccttt gtatcatgct attgcttccc gtatggcttt cattttctcc tccttgtata
     2041 aatcctggtt gctgtctctt tatgaggagt tgtggcccgt tgtcaggcaa cgtggcgtgg
     2101 tgtgcactgt gtttgctgac gcaaccccca ctggttgggg cattgccacc acctgtcagc
     2161 tcctttccgg gactttcgct ttccccctcc ctattgccac ggcggaactc atcgccgcct
     2221 gccttgcccg ctgctggaca ggggctcggc tgttgggcac tgacaattcc gtggtgttgt
     2281 cggggaaatc atcgtccttt ccttggctgc tcgcctgtgt tgccacctgg attctgcgcg
     2341 ggacgtcctt ctgctacgtc ccttcggccc tcaatccagc ggaccttcct tcccgcggcc
     2401 tgctgccggc tctgcggcct cttccgcgtc ttcgccttcg ccctcagacg agtcggatct
     2461 ccctttgggc cgcctccccg cgtcgacttt aagaccaatg acttacaagg cagctgtaga
     2521 tcttagccac tttttaaaag aaaagggggg actggaaggg ctaattcact cccaacgaag
     2581 acaagatctg ctttttgctt gtactgggtc tctctggtta gaccagatct gagcctggga
     2641 gctctctggc taactaggga acccactgct taagcctcaa taaagcttgc cttgagtgct
     2701 tcaagtagtg tgtgcccgtc tgttgtgtga ctctggtaac tagagatccc tcagaccctt
     2761 ttagtcagtg tggaaaatct ctagcagtac gtatagtagt tcatgtcatc ttattattca
     2821 gtatttataa cttgcaaaga aatgaatatc agagagtgag aggaacttgt ttattgcagc
     2881 ttataatggt tacaaataaa gcaatagcat cacaaatttc acaaataaag catttttttc
     2941 actgcattct agttgtggtt tgtccaaact catcaatgta tcttatcatg tctggctcta
     3001 gctatcccgc ccctaactcc gcccatcccg cccctaactc cgcccagttc cgcccattct
     3061 ccgccccatg gctgactaat tttttttatt tatgcagagg ccgaggccgc ctcggcctct
     3121 gagctattcc agaagtagtg aggaggcttt tttggaggcc tagggacgta cccaattcgc
     3181 cctatagtga gtcgtattac gcgcgctcac tggccgtcgt tttacaacgt cgtgactggg
     3241 aaaaccctgg cgttacccaa cttaatcgcc ttgcagcaca tccccctttc gccagctggc
     3301 gtaatagcga agaggcccgc accgatcgcc cttcccaaca gttgcgcagc ctgaatggcg
     3361 aatgggnnnn nnnnnnnnnn nnnnnnnnnn nnnnnnnnnn nnnnnnnnnn nnnnnnnnnn
     3421 nnnnnnnnnn nnnnnnnnnn nnnnnnnnnn nnnnnnnnnn nnnnnnnnnn nnnnnnnnnn
     3481 nnnnnnnnnn cnnnnnnnnn nnnnnnnnnn nnnnnnnnnn nnnnnnnnnn nnnnnnnnnn
     3541 nnnnnnnnnn nnnnnnnnnn nnnnnnnnnn nnnnnnnnnn nnannnnnnn nnnnnnnnnn
     3601 nnnnnnnnnn nnnnnnnnnn nnnnnnnnnn nncctttgac gttggagtcc acgttcttta
     3661 atagtggact cttgttccaa actggaacaa cactcaaccc tatctcggtc tattcttttg
     3721 atttataagg gattttgccg atttcggcct attggttaaa aaatgagctg atttaacaaa
     3781 aatttaacgc gaattttaac aaaatattaa cgcttacaat ttaggtggca cttttcgggg
     3841 aaatgtgcgc ggaaccccta tttgtttatt tttctaaata cattcaaata tgtatccgct
     3901 catgagacaa taaccctgat aaatgcttca ataatattga aaaaggaaga gtatgagtat
     3961 tcaacatttc cgtgtcgccc ttattccctt ttttgcggca ttttgccttc ctgtttttgc
     4021 tcacccagaa acgctggtga aagtaaaaga tgctgaagat cagttgggtg cacgagtggg
     4081 ttacatcgaa ctggatctca acagcggtaa gatccttgag agttttcgcc ccgaagaacg
     4141 ttttccaatg atgagcactt ttaaagttct gctatgtggc gcggtattat cccgtattga
     4201 cgccgggcaa gagcaactcg gtcgccgcat acactattct cagaatgact tggttgagta
     4261 ctcaccagtc acagaaaagc atcttacgga tggcatgaca gtaagagaat tatgcagtgc
     4321 tgccataacc atgagtgata acactgcggc caacttactt ctgacaacga tcggaggacc
     4381 gaaggagcta accgcttttt tgcacaacat gggggatcat gtaactcgcc ttgatcgttg
     4441 ggaaccggag ctgaatgaag ccataccaaa cgacgagcgt gacaccacga tgcctgtagc
     4501 aatggcaaca acgttgcgca aactattaac tggcgaacta cttactctag cttcccggca
     4561 acaattaata gactggatgg aggcggataa agttgcagga ccacttctgc gctcggccct
     4621 tccggctggc tggtttattg ctgataaatc tggagccggt gagcgtgggt ctcgcggtat
     4681 cattgcagca ctggggccag atggtaagcc ctcccgtatc gtagttatct acacgacggg
     4741 gagtcaggca actatggatg aacgaaatag acagatcgct gagataggtg cctcactgat
     4801 taagcattgg taactgtcag accaagttta ctcatatata ctttagattg atttaaaact
     4861 tcatttttaa tttaaaagga tctaggtgaa gatccttttt gataatctca tgaccaaaat
     4921 cccttaacgt gagttttcgt tccactgagc gtcagacccc gtagaaaaga tcaaaggatc
     4981 ttcttgagat cctttttttc tgcgcgtaat ctgctgcttg caaacaaaaa aaccaccgct
     5041 accagcggtg gtttgtttgc cggatcaaga gctaccaact ctttttccga aggtaactgg
     5101 cttcagcaga gcgcagatac caaatactgt tcttctagtg tagccgtagt taggccacca
     5161 cttcaagaac tctgtagcac cgcctacata cctcgctctg ctaatcctgt taccagtggc
     5221 tgctgccagt ggcgataagt cgtgtcttac cgggttggac tcaagacgat agttaccgga
     5281 taaggcgcag cggtcgggct gaacgggggg ttcgtgcaca cagcccagct tggagcgaac
     5341 gacctacacc gaactgagat acctacagcg tgagctatga gaaagcgcca cgcttcccga
     5401 agggagaaag gcggacaggt atccggtaag cggcagggtc ggaacaggag agcgcacgag
     5461 ggagcttcca gggggaaacg cctggtatct ttatagtcct gtcgggtttc gccacctctg
     5521 acttgagcgt cgatttttgt gatgctcgtc aggggggcgg agcctatgga aaaacgccag
     5581 caacgcggcc tttttacggt tcctggcctt ttgctggcct tttgctcaca tgttctttcc
     5641 tgcgttatcc cctgattctg tggataaccg tattaccgcc tttgagtgag ctgataccgc
     5701 tcgccgcagc cgaacgaccg agcgcagcga gtcagtgagc gaggaagcgg aagagcgccc
     5761 aatacgcaaa ccgcctctcc ccgcgcgttg gccgattcat taatgcagct ggcacgacag
     5821 gtttcccgac tggaaagcgg gcagtgagcg caacgcaatt aatgtgagtt agctcactca
     5881 ttaggcaccc caggctttac actttatgct tccggctcgt atgttgtgtg gaattgtgag
     5941 cggataacaa tttcacacag gaaacagcta tgaccatgat tacgccaagc gcgcaattaa
     6001 ccctcactaa agggaacaaa agctggagct gcaagcttaa tgtagtctta tgcaatactc
     6061 ttgtagtctt gcaacatggt aacgatgagt tagcaacatg ccttacaagg agagaaaaag
     6121 caccgtgcat gccgattggt ggaagtaagg tggtacgatc gtgccttatt aggaaggcaa
     6181 cagacgggtc tgacatggat tggacgaacc actgaattgc cgcattgcag agatattgta
     6241 tttaagtgcc tagctcgata cataaacggg tctctctggt tagaccagat ctgagcctgg
     6301 gagctctctg gctaactagg gaacccactg cttaagcctc aataaagctt gccttgagtg
     6361 cttcaagtag tgtgtgcccg tctgttgtgt gactctggta actagagatc cctcagaccc
     6421 ttttagtcag tgtggaaaat ctctagcagt ggcgcccgaa cagggacttg aaagcgaaag
     6481 ggaaaccaga ggagctctct cgacgcagga ctcggcttgc tgaagcgcgc acggcaagag
     6541 gcgaggggcg gcgactggtg agtacgccaa aaattttgac tagcggaggc tagaaggaga
     6601 gagatgggtg cgagagcgtc agtattaagc gggggagaat tagatcgcga tgggaaaaaa
     6661 ttcggttaag gccaggggga aagaaaaaat ataaattaaa acatatagta tgggcaagca
     6721 gggagctaga acgattcgca gttaatcctg gcctgttaga aacatcagaa ggctgtagac
     6781 aaatactggg acagctacaa ccatcccttc agacaggatc agaagaactt agatcattat
     6841 ataatacagt agcaaccctc tattgtgtgc atcaaaggat agagataaaa gacaccaagg
     6901 aagctttaga caagatagag gaagagcaaa acaaaagtaa gaccaccgca cagcaagcgg
     6961 ccgctgatct tcagacctgg aggaggagat atgagggaca attggagaag tgaattatat
     7021 aaatataaag tagtaaaaat tgaaccatta ggagtagcac ccaccaaggc aaagagaaga
     7081 gtggtgcaga gagaaaaaag agcagtggga ataggagctt tgttccttgg gttcttggga
     7141 gcagcaggaa gcactatggg cgcagcgtca atgacgctga cggtacaggc cagacaatta
     7201 ttgtctggta tagtgcagca gcagaacaat ttgctgaggg ctattgaggc gcaacagcat
     7261 ctgttgcaac tcacagtctg gggcatcaag cagctccagg caagaatcct ggctgtggaa
     7321 agatacctaa aggatcaaca gctcctgggg atttggggtt gctctggaaa actcatttgc
     7381 accactgctg tgccttggaa tgctagttgg agtaataaat ctctggaaca gatttggaat
     7441 cacacgacct ggatggagtg ggacagagaa attaacaatt acacaagctt aatacactcc
     7501 ttaattgaag aatcgcaaaa ccagcaagaa aagaatgaac aagaattatt ggaattagat
     7561 aaatgggcaa gtttgtggaa ttggtttaac ataacaaatt ggctgtggta tataaaatta
     7621 ttcataatga tagtaggagg cttggtaggt ttaagaatag tttttgctgt actttctata
     7681 gtgaatagag ttaggcaggg atattcacca ttatcgtttc agacccacct cccaaccccg
     7741 aggggaccca gagagggcct atttcccatg attccttcat atttgcatat acgatacaag
     7801 gctgttagag agataattag aattaatttg actgtaaaca caaagatatt agtacaaaat
     7861 acgtgacgta gaaagtaata atttcttggg tagtttgcag ttttaaaatt atgttttaaa
     7921 atggactatc atatgcttac cgtaacttga aagtatttcg atttcttggc tttatatatc
     7981 ttgtggaaag gacgaaacac cggcatttgg tcaaaaatgg cagttttaga gctagaaata
     8041 gcaagttaaa ataaggctag tccgttatca acttgaaaaa gtggcaccga gtcggtgctt
     8101 ttttaagctt ggcgtaacta gatcttgaga caaatggcag tattcatcca caattttaaa
     8161 agaaaagggg ggattggggg gtacagtgca ggggaaagaa tagtagacat aatagcaaca
     8221 gacatacaaa ctaaagaatt acaaaaacaa attacaaaaa ttcaaaattt tcgggtttat
     8281 tacagggaca gcagagatcc actttggcgc cggctcgagg ggg
//
