>Addgene plasmid #76125 | NEK1 gRNA (BRDN0001146251) | depositor partial sequence | sequence record 143585 | Target Sequence
GCATTTGGTCAAAAATGGCA
