>Addgene plasmid #76125 | NEK1 gRNA (BRDN0001146251) | addgene partial sequence | sequence record 185233 | hU6-F
GTAGAAAGTAATAATTTCTTGGGTAGTTTGCAGTTTTAAAATTATGTTTTAAAATGGACTATCATATGCT
TACCGTAACTTGAAAGTATTTCGATTTCTTGGCTTTATATATCTTGTGGAAAGGACGAAACACCGGCATT
TGGTCAAAAATGGCAGTTTTAGAGCTAGAAATAGCAAGTTAAAATAAGGCTAGTCCGTTATCAACTTGAA
AAAGTGGCACCGAGTCGGTGCTTTTTTAAGCTTGGCGTAACTAGATCTTGAGACAAATGGCAGTATTCAT
CCACAATTTTAAAAGAAAAGGGGGGATTGGGGGGTACAGTGCAGGGGAAAGAATAGTAGACATAATAGCA
ACAGACATACAAACTAAAGAATTACAAAAACAAATTACAAAAATTCAAAATTTTCGGGTTTATTACAGGG
ACAGCAGAGATCCACTTTGGCGCCGGCTCGAGGGGGCCCGGGTGCAAAGATGGATAAAGTTTTAAACAGA
GAGGAATCTTTGCAGCTAATGGACCTTCTAGGTCTTGAAAGGAGTGGGAATTGGCTCCGGTGCCCGTCAG
TGGGCAGAGC
